>Addgene plasmid #20879 | pGL-p21UTRm2 | depositor partial sequence | sequence record 9745 | Author sequence
ATTTCTATTATGTAGATTATTATTATTTAAGCCCCTCCCAACCCAAGCTCTGTGTTTCCTATACCGGAGG
AACAGTCCTACTGATATCATCCCATCTGCATCCGTTTCACCCAACCCCCCTCCCCCCATTCCCTGCCTGG
TTCCTTGCCACTTCTTACCTGGGGGTGATCCTCAGACCTGAATAGCACTTTGGAAAAACGAGTAGGACTT
TGGGGTCTCCTTGTCACCTCTAAGGCCAGCTAGGATGACAGTGAAGCAGTCACAGCCTAGAACAGGGATG
GCAGTTAGGACTCAACCGTAATATCCCGACTCTTGACATTGCTCAGACCTGTGAAGACAGGAGTGGTCCC
CACTCTGGATCCCCTTTGCCACTCCTGGGGAGCCCACCTCTCCTGTGGGTCTCTGCCAGCTGCCCCTCTA
TTTTGGAGGGTTNATCTGGTGATCTGCTGCTCTTTTTCCCCCACCCCCATACTTCCCCTTNTGCAGGTCG
GCAGGAGGCATATCTAGGCACTTGCCCCACAGCTCAGTGGACTGGAAGGGAATGTATATGCAGGGTACAC
TAAGTGGGATTCCCTGGTCTTACCTTAGGCAGCTCCAGTGGCAACCCCCTGCATTGTGGGTCTAGGGTGG
GTCCTTGGTGGTGAGACAGGCCTCCCAGAGCATTCTATGGTGTGTGGTGGTGGGGGTGGGCTTATCTGGG
ATGGGGACCCCAGTTGGGGTTCTCAGTGACTTCTCCCATTTCTTAGTAGCAGTTGTACAAGGAGCCAGGC
CAAGATGGTGTCTTGGGGGCTAAGGGAGCTCACAGGACACTGAGCAATGGCTGATCCTTTCTCAGTGTTG
AATACCGTGGGTGTCAAAGCCCGTAGTGGGTCTGACTCCAGCCCCAAACATCCCTGTTTCTGTAACATCC
TGGTCTGGACTGTCTACCCTTAGCCCGCACCCCAAGAACATGTATTGTGGCTCCCTCCCTGTCTCCACTC
AGATTGTAAGCGTCTCACGAGAAGGGACAGCACCCTGCATTGTCCCGAGTCCTCACACCCGACCCCAAAG
CTGGTGCTCAAGGGCGAATTCTGCAGATATCCATCACACTGGCGGCCGCTCGAGCATGCATCTAGA
