>Addgene plasmid #20879 | pGL-p21UTRm2 | addgene partial sequence | sequence record 26655 | 20879 with Luc-F
CGAAAGGTCTTACCGGAAAACTCGACGCAAGAAAAATCAGAGAGATCCTCATAAAGGCCAAGAAGGGCGG
AAAGATCGCCGTGTAATTCTAGGCTAGCGTTCTAGAGTGCCCACGGGAGCCCCGCCCTCTTCTGCTGTGG
GTCAGGAGGCCTCTTCCCCATCTTCGGCCTTAGCCCTCACTCTGTGTGTCTTAATTATTATTTGTGTTTT
AATTTAAACGTCTCCTGTATATACGCTGCCTGCCCTCTCCCAGTCTCCAAACTTAAAGTTATTTAAAAAA
AGAACAAAACAAAAAAAAACCAAAACAAACCTAAATTAGTAGGACGGTAGGGCCCTTAGTGTGGGGGATT
TCTATTATGTAGATTATTATTATTTAAGCCCCTCCCAACCCAAGCTCTGTGTTTCCTATACCGGAGGAAC
AGTCCTACTGATATCATCCCATCTGCATCCGTTTCACCCAACCCCCCTCCCCCCATTCCCTGCCTGGTTC
CTTGCCACTTCTTACCTGGGGGTGATCCTCAGACCTGAATAGCACTTTGGAAAAACGAGTAGGACTTTGG
GGTCTCCTTGTCACCTCTAAGGCCAGCTAGGATGACAGTGAAGCAGTCACAGCCTA
