>Addgene plasmid #20879 | pGL-p21UTRm2 | addgene partial sequence | sequence record 26656 | 20879 with SV40pA-R
ATAAACAAGTTAACAACAACAATTGCATTCATTTTATGTTTCAGGTTCAGGGGGAGGTGTGGGAGGTTTT
TTAAAGCAAGTAAAACCTCTACAAATGTGGTAAAATCGATAAGGATCTGAACGATGGAGCGGAGAATGGG
CGGAACTGGGCGGAGTTAGGGGCGGGATGGGCGGAGTTAGGGGCGGGACTATGGTTGCTGACTAATTGAG
ATGCATGCTTTGCATACTTCTGCCTGCTGGGGAGCCTGGGGACTTTCCACACCTGGTTGCTGACTAATTG
AGATGCATGCTTTGCATACTTCTGCCTGCTGGGGAGCCTGGGGACTTTCCACACCCTAACTGACACACAT
TCCACAGCGGATCCGTCGACCGATGCCCTTGAGAGCCTTCAACCCAGTCAGCTCCTTCCGGTGGGCGCGG
GGCATGACTATCGTCGCCGCACTTATGACTGTCTTCTTTATCATGCAACTCGTAGGACAGGTGCCGGCAG
CGCTCTTCCGCTTCCTCGCTCACTGACTCGCTGCGCTCGGTCGTTCGGCTGCGGCGAGCGGTATCAGCTC
ACTCAAAGGCGGTAATACGGTTATCCACAGAATC
