>Addgene plasmid #20879 | pGL-p21UTRm2 | addgene partial sequence | sequence record 44455 | EBV-rev 5'-GTGGTTTGTCCAAACTCATC-3'
GCGGCCGGCCGCCCCGACTCTAGATGCATGCTCGAGCGGCCGCCAGTGTGATGGATATCTGCAGAATTCG
CCCTTGAGCACCAGCTTTGGGGTCGGGTGTGAGGACTCGGGACAATGCAGGGTGCTGTCCCTTCTCGTGA
GACGCTTACAATCTGAGTGGAGACAGGGAGGGAGCCACAATACATGTTCTTGGGGTGCGGGCTAAGGGTA
GACAGTCCAGACCAGGATGTTACAGAAACAGGGATGTTTGGGGCTGGAGTCAGACCCACTACGGGCTTTG
ACACCCACGGTATTCAACACTGAGAAAGGATCAGCCATTGCTCAGTGTCCTGTGAGCTCCCTTAGCCCCC
AAGACACCATCTTGGCCTGGCTCCTTGTACAACTGCTACTAAGAAATGGGAGAAGTCACTGAGAACCCCA
ACTGGGGTCCCCATCCCAGATAAGCCCACCCCCACCACCACACACCATAGAATGCTCTGGGAGGCCTGTC
TCACCACCAAGGACCCACCCTAGACCCACAATGCAGGGGGTTGCCACTGGAGCTGCCTAAGGTAAGACCA
GGGAATCCCACTTAGTGTACCCTGCATATACATTCCCTTCCAGTCCACTGAGCTGTGGGGCAAGTGCCTA
GATATGCCTCCTGCCGACCTGCAGAAGGGGAAGTATGGGGTGGGGGAAAAGAGCAGCAGATCACCAGATT
AACCCTCCAAAATAGAGGGGCAGCTGGCAGAGACCCACAGGAGAGGTGGGCTCCCCAGGAGTGGCAAAGG
GGATCCAGAG
