[The description below was written by a language model from this plasmid's Addgene catalogue record.]
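Description:
pGL-p21UTRm2 is a mammalian luciferase reporter plasmid built on the Promega pGL3-Control backbone (about 5.3 kb without insert). It is maintained in E. coli as a high-copy plasmid under ampicillin selection. pGL3-Control is a standard firefly luciferase vector in which the reporter is constitutively expressed from SV40 promoter and enhancer elements, although the record itself lists no feature table and does not spell out these regulatory parts.

The insert is an approximately 1.3 kb fragment corresponding to the 3' untranslated region of mouse Cdkn1a (p21/Cip1/Waf1). It was cloned by restriction digestion into an XbaI site, with the site retained at both ends; in pGL3 vectors this site lies just downstream of the luciferase coding sequence, so the p21 UTR becomes the 3'UTR of the reporter transcript. Because the same enzyme flanks both ends, insertion is not inherently directional, and the record does not comment on how orientation was checked. This version carries a point-mutated form of the second predicted microRNA binding site, located around position 1100 of the UTR, in which two bases of the seed-match motif are changed to disrupt pairing with the microRNA.

The construct serves as a mutant control in microRNA target validation assays. If a microRNA represses luciferase output through the wild-type p21 UTR, loss or reduction of that repression with the site 2 mutant indicates that this site mediates direct targeting. The associated work concerns embryonic stem cell-specific microRNAs that regulate the G1-S transition and promote rapid proliferation, consistent with testing p21, a cell cycle inhibitor, as a direct target.
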