Addgene plasmid #20879: pGL-p21UTRm2
Depositing lab: Robert Blelloch. Depositing organization: University of California, San Francisco (UCSF). Publication: Embryonic stem cell-specific microRNAs regulate the G1-S transition and promote rapid proliferation. Wang Y, Baskerville S, Shenoy A, Babiarz JE, Baehner L, Blelloch R. Nat Genet. 2008 Dec . 40(12):1478-83. 10.1038/ng.250 PubMed 18978791.
Backbone
  Vector backbone: pGL3-Control
  Backbone manufacturer: Promega
  Backbone size w/o insert (bp): 5256
  Vector type: Mammalian Expression, Luciferase
Growth in bacteria
  Bacterial resistance: Ampicillin, 100 μg/mL
  Growth temperature: 37°C
  Growth strain: DH5alpha
  Copy number: High Copy
Gene/Insert
  Gene/Insert name: p21 3'UTR site 2 mutation
  Species: M. musculus (mouse)
  Insert size (bp): 1300
  Mutation: Predicted miRNA binding site 2 (Position ~1100) GCACTTA to GCCCGTA
  GenBank ID: NM_007669
  Entrez Gene: Cdkn1a (a.k.a. CAP20, CDKI, CIP1, Cdkn1, P21, SDI1, Waf1, mda6, p21Cip1, p21WAF)
  Cloning method: Restriction Enzyme; 5′ cloning site XbaI (not destroyed); 3′ cloning site XbaI (not destroyed)
  Sequencing primers: 5′ GGAAAACTCGACGCAAGA; 3′ CACATTTGTAGAGGTTTTACTTGCT
Terms and licenses: Academic/Nonprofit Terms; Industry Terms: Not Available to Industry
How to cite: pGL-p21UTRm2 was a gift from Robert Blelloch (Addgene plasmid # 20879 ; http://n2t.net/addgene:20879 ; RRID:Addgene_20879)
